Addgene plasmid #108316: p005-RFP-weak
Purpose: Synthetic RFP based on Corynactis spp under weak synthetic constitutive promoter pFAB4024; kanamycin resistant.
Depositing lab: Jaroslaw Bryk. Depositing organization: University of Huddersfield. Publication: UNIGEMS: plasmids and parts to facilitate teaching on assembly, gene expression control and logic in E. coli. Siddall A, Williams AA, Sanders J, Denton JA, Madden D, Schollar J, Bryk J. bioRxiv 2021.06.20.449138 10.1101/2021.06.20.449138.
Backbone
  Vector backbone: pJ401
  Backbone manufacturer: DNA2.0
  Backbone size w/o insert (bp): 3654
  Total vector size (bp): 4466
  Vector type: Bacterial Expression
Growth in bacteria
  Bacterial resistance: Kanamycin, 50 μg/mL
  Growth temperature: 37°C
  Growth strain: DH5alpha
  Copy number: High Copy
Gene/Insert
  Gene/Insert name: RFP under controlf of weak synthetic constitutive promoter pFAB4024
  Species: Synthetic; Corynactis
  Insert size (bp): 812
  Promoter: pFAB4024
  Cloning method: Gibson Cloning
  Sequencing primers: 5′ CTCGAAAATAATAAAGGGAAAATCAG; 3′ CTCAGAAGTGAAACGCCGTA
Resource information
  A portion of this plasmid was derived from a plasmid made by: The gene was synthesized by DNA2.0
Terms and licenses: Academic/Nonprofit Terms; Industry Terms: Not Available to Industry
Depositor comments: Please visit https://www.biorxiv.org/content/10.1101/2021.06.20.449138v1 for bioRxiv preprint.
How to cite: p005-RFP-weak was a gift from Jaroslaw Bryk (Addgene plasmid # 108316 ; http://n2t.net/addgene:108316 ; RRID:Addgene_108316)
