[The description below was written by a language model from this plasmid's Addgene catalogue record and pLannotate feature annotations shown in this document.]
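Description:
p005-RFP-weak is a bacterial expression plasmid built on the commercial pJ401 backbone and intended for use in E. coli. It is a high-copy construct of about 4.5 kb, replicating from a ColE1/pUC-type origin and selected with kanamycin through an aph(3')-Ia aminoglycoside phosphotransferase gene, which the annotation places downstream of a fragment of the bla (AmpR) promoter. The backbone also carries a complete lacI repressor gene with its own promoter, along with rrnB T1 and T2 terminator fragments and an adjoining 5S rRNA segment that flank the expression region and insulate it from read-through transcription. A short lacZα fragment is also detected as a backbone remnant.

The payload is an insert of roughly 800 bp, introduced by Gibson assembly, that encodes a synthetic red fluorescent protein based on a Corynactis protein. The feature tables identify the coding sequence as ccalRFP1, a constitutively fluorescent red protein from Corynactis californica. Expression is driven by pFAB4024, described in the record as a weak synthetic constitutive promoter. The automated annotation does not recognise this promoter, so its position is not marked, but it presumably lies in the unannotated stretch upstream of the RFP gene. Since the promoter is described as constitutive, the retained lacI is probably a backbone carry-over, although the record does not comment on this.

The plasmid belongs to a collection of teaching plasmids and parts designed to illustrate DNA assembly, control of gene expression and genetic logic in E. coli, and it evidently serves as the low-expression red reporter. The depositor sequence and the repository's sequencing result differ by one nucleotide in length but give the same feature layout.
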