Features (pLannotate 1.2.2; 11 found; start..end, strand, type, name):
    476..1064    +  rep_origin     ori: high-copy-number ColE1/pMB1/pBR322/pUC origin of replication
   1289..1306    +  terminator     rrnB T2 terminator (fragment): transcription terminator T2 from the E. coli rrnB gene
   1331..1350    -  CDS            lacZα (fragment): LacZα fragment of β-galactosidase; lacZ fragment
   1828..2490    +  CDS            ccalRFP1: ccalRFP1 is a basic (constitutively fluorescent) red fluorescent protein published in 2008, derived from Corynactis californica.
   2541..2581    -  terminator     rrnB T1 terminator (fragment): transcription terminator T1 from the E. coli rrnB gene
   2583..2698    -  ncRNA          5S rRNA: Accession: RF00001 - 5S ribosomal RNA
   2729..2753    +  CDS            KanR (fragment): aminoglycoside phosphotransferase; aph(3')-Ia; confers resistance to kanamycin in bacteria or G418 (Geneticin®) in eukaryotes
   2783..2879    +  promoter       AmpR promoter (fragment): bla
   2882..3691    +  CDS            KanR: aminoglycoside phosphotransferase; aph(3')-Ia; confers resistance to kanamycin in bacteria or G418 (Geneticin®) in eukaryotes
   3700..3773    +  promoter       lacI promoter (fragment): lacI
   3774..387     +  CDS            lacI (across the origin): LACI_ECOLI - Experimental evidence at protein level: Swiss-Prot protein existence level 1. Repressor of the lactose operon. Binds allolactose as an inducer. From Escherichia coli (strain K12).
>Addgene plasmid #108316 | p005-RFP-weak | depositor full sequence | sequence record 212479 | p005-RFP-weak sequence 4466 bps
ATGCTGAATGAGGGCATCGTTCCCACTGCGATGCTGGTTGCCAACGATCAGATGGCGCTGGGCGCAATGC
GCGCCATTACCGAGTCCGGGCTGCGCGTTGGTGCGGATATCTCGGTAGTGGGATACGACGATACCGAAGA
TAGCTCATGTTATATCCCGCCGTTAACCACCATCAAACAGGATTTTCGCCTGCTGGGGCAAACCAGCGTG
GACCGCTTGCTGCAACTCTCTCAGGGCCAGGCGGTGAAGGGCAATCAGCTGTTGCCAGTCTCACTGGTGA
AAAGAAAAACCACCCTGGCGCCCAATACGCAAACCGCCTCTCCCCGCGCGTTGGCCGATTCATTAATGCA
GCTGGCACGACAGGTTTCCCGACTGGAAAGCGGGCAGTGACTCATGACCAAAATCCCTTAACGTGAGTTA
CGCGCGCGTCGTTCCACTGAGCGTCAGACCCCGTAGAAAAGATCAAAGGATCTTCTTGAGATCCTTTTTT
TCTGCGCGTAATCTGCTGCTTGCAAACAAAAAAACCACCGCTACCAGCGGTGGTTTGTTTGCCGGATCAA
GAGCTACCAACTCTTTTTCCGAAGGTAACTGGCTTCAGCAGAGCGCAGATACCAAATACTGTTCTTCTAG
TGTAGCCGTAGTTAGCCCACCACTTCAAGAACTCTGTAGCACCGCCTACATACCTCGCTCTGCTAATCCT
GTTACCAGTGGCTGCTGCCAGTGGCGATAAGTCGTGTCTTACCGGGTTGGACTCAAGACGATAGTTACCG
GATAAGGCGCAGCGGTCGGGCTGAACGGGGGGTTCGTGCACACAGCCCAGCTTGGAGCGAACGACCTACA
CCGAACTGAGATACCTACAGCGTGAGCTATGAGAAAGCGCCACGCTTCCCGAAGGGAGAAAGGCGGACAG
GTATCCGGTAAGCGGCAGGGTCGGAACAGGAGAGCGCACGAGGGAGCTTCCAGGGGGAAACGCCTGGTAT
CTTTATAGTCCTGTCGGGTTTCGCCACCTCTGACTTGAGCGTCGATTTTTGTGATGCTCGTCAGGGGGGC
GGAGCCTATGGAAAAACGCCAGCAACGCGGCCTTTTTACGGTTCCTGGCCTTTTGCTGGCCTTTTGCTCA
CATGTTCTTTCCTGCGTTATCCCCTGATTCTGTGGATAACCGTATTACCGCCTTTGAGTGAGCTGATACC
GCTCGCCGCAGCCGAACGACCGAGCGCAGCGAGTCAGTGAGCGAGGAAGCGGAAGGCGAGAGTAGGGAAC
TGCCAGGCATCAAACTAAGCAGAAGGCCCCTGACGGATGGCCTTTTTGCGTTTCTACAAACTCTTTCTGT
GTTGTAAAACGACGGCCAGTCTTAAGCTCGGGCCCCCTGGGCGGTTCTGATAACGAGTAATCGTTAATCC
GCAAATAACGTAAAAACCCGCTTCGGCGGGTTTTTTTATGGGGGGAGTTTAGGGAAAGAGCATTTGTCAG
AATATTTAAGGGCGCCTGTCACTTTGCTTGATATATGAGAATTATTTAACCTTATAAATGAGAAAAAAGC
AACGCACTTTAAATAAGATACGTTGCTTTTTCGATTGATGAACACCTATAATTAAACTATTCATCTATTA
TTTATGATTTTTTGTATATACAATATTTCTAGTTTGTTAAAGAGAATTAAGAAAATAAATCTCGAAAATA
ATAAAGGGAAAATCAGAAAAAGAGTATTGACTTCGCATCTTTTTGTACCTATAATGTGTGGAGGGCCCAA
GTTCACTTAAAAAGGAGATCAACAATGAAAGCAATTTTCGTACTGAAACATCTTAATCATGCTGCGGAGG
GTTTCTAATGTCCCTGTCGAAACAAGTACTGCCACGTGATGTTCGCATGCGCTTTCATATGGATGGCTGC
GTTAATGGTCATCAGTTCATCATTGAGGGTGAAGGTACAGGCAAACCGTATGAGGGCAAGAAGATTCTGA
AACTGCGCGTGACGAAAGGTGGCCCGCTGCCGTTTGCGTTCGATATCCTGAGCTCTGTTTTTACTTACGG
TAACCGTTGTTTTTGCGATTATCCAGAGGACATGCCGGACTACTTTAAACAGAGCCTGCCGGAAGGTTAC
TCTTGGGAACGCACCCTGATGTTTGAGGATGGCGGTTGTGGTACGGCGAGCGCGCACATTAGTCTGGATA
AGAACTGCTTCATTCACAATAGCACCTTCCATGGCGTCAATTTCCCGGCAGACGGTCCGGTCATGCAAAA
GAAAACGCTGAACTGGGAGCCGAGCAGCGAACTGATTACGGCGTGCGACGGTATCCTGAAAGGCGATGTG
ACCATGTTTCTGTTGCTGGAAGGTGGCCACCGTCTTAAATGTCAGTTCACCACCAGCTACAAAGCCCACA
AGGCAGTTAAGATTCCGCCGAATCACATTATCGAACACGTGCTTGTTAAAAAAGAGGTTGCCGACGGCTT
TCAGATCCAAGAGCATGCGGTCGCAAAGCACTTCACCGTCGACGTTAAAGAAACGTAACCCCAAGGGCGA
CACCCCCTAATTAGCCCGGGCGAAAGGCCCAGTCTTTCGACTGAGCCTTTCGTTTTATTTGATGCCTGGC
AGTTCCCTACTCTCGCATGGGGAGTCCCCACACTACCATCGGCGCTACGGCGTTTCACTTCTGAGTTCGG
CATGGGGTCAGGTGGGACCACCGCGCTACTGCCGCCAGGCAAACAAGGGGTGTTATGAGCCATATTCAGG
TATAAATGGGCTCGCGATAATGTTCAGAATTGGTTAATTGGTTGTAACACTGACCCCTATTTGTTTATTT
TTCTAAATACATTCAAATATGTATCCGCTCATGAGACAATAACCCTGATAAATGCTTCAATAATATTGAA
AAAGGAAGAATATGAGCCATATTCAACGGGAAACGTCGAGGCCGCGATTAAATTCCAACATGGATGCTGA
TTTATATGGGTATAAATGGGCTCGCGATAATGTCGGGCAATCAGGTGCGACAATCTATCGCTTGTATGGG
AAGCCCGATGCGCCAGAGTTGTTTCTGAAACATGGCAAAGGTAGCGTTGCCAATGATGTTACAGATGAGA
TGGTCAGACTAAACTGGCTGACGGAATTTATGCCACTTCCGACCATCAAGCATTTTATCCGTACTCCTGA
TGATGCATGGTTACTCACCACTGCGATCCCCGGAAAAACAGCGTTCCAGGTATTAGAAGAATATCCTGAT
TCAGGTGAAAATATTGTTGATGCGCTGGCAGTGTTCCTGCGCCGGTTGCACTCGATTCCTGTTTGTAATT
GTCCTTTTAACAGCGATCGCGTATTTCGCCTCGCTCAGGCGCAATCACGAATGAATAACGGTTTGGTTGA
TGCGAGTGATTTTGATGACGAGCGTAATGGCTGGCCTGTTGAACAAGTCTGGAAAGAAATGCATAAACTT
TTGCCATTCTCACCGGATTCAGTCGTCACTCATGGTGATTTCTCACTTGATAACCTTATTTTTGACGAGG
GGAAATTAATAGGTTGTATTGATGTTGGACGAGTCGGAATCGCAGACCGATACCAGGATCTTGCCATCCT
ATGGAACTGCCTCGGTGAGTTTTCTCCTTCATTACAGAAACGGCTTTTTCAAAAATATGGTATTGATAAT
CCTGATATGAATAAATTGCAGTTTCATTTGATGCTCGATGAGTTTTTCTAAGCGGCGCGCCATCGAATGG
CGCAAAACCTTTCGCGGTATGGCATGATAGCGCCCGGAAGAGAGTCAATTCAGGGTGGTGAATATGAAAC
CAGTAACGTTATACGATGTCGCAGAGTATGCCGGTGTCTCTTATCAGACCGTTTCCCGCGTGGTGAACCA
GGCCAGCCACGTTTCTGCGAAAACGCGGGAAAAAGTGGAAGCGGCGATGGCGGAGCTGAATTACATTCCC
AACCGCGTGGCACAACAACTGGCGGGCAAACAGTCGTTGCTGATTGGCGTTGCCACCTCCAGTCTGGCCC
TGCACGCGCCGTCGCAAATTGTCGCGGCGATTAAATCTCGCGCCGATCAACTGGGTGCCAGCGTGGTGGT
GTCGATGGTAGAACGAAGCGGCGTCGAAGCCTGTAAAGCGGCGGTGCACAATCTTCTCGCGCAACGCGTC
AGTGGGCTGATCATTAACTATCCGCTGGATGACCAGGATGCCATTGCTGTGGAAGCTGCCTGCACTAATG
TTCCGGCGTTATTTCTTGATGTCTCTGACCAGACACCCATCAACAGTATTATTTTCTCCCATGAGGACGG
TACGCGACTGGGCGTGGAGCATCTGGTCGCATTGGGTCACCAGCAAATCGCGCTGTTAGCGGGCCCATTA
AGTTCTGTCTCGGCGCGTCTGCGTCTGGCTGGCTGGCATAAATATCTCACTCGCAATCAAATTCAGCCGA
TAGCGGAACGGGAAGGCGACTGGAGTGCCATGTCCGGTTTTCAACAAACCATGCAA
