Features (pLannotate 1.2.2; 11 found; start..end, strand, type, name):
    476..1064    +  rep_origin     ori: high-copy-number ColE1/pMB1/pBR322/pUC origin of replication
   1289..1306    +  terminator     rrnB T2 terminator (fragment): transcription terminator T2 from the E. coli rrnB gene
   1331..1350    -  CDS            lacZα (fragment): LacZα fragment of β-galactosidase; lacZ fragment
   1829..2491    +  CDS            ccalRFP1: ccalRFP1 is a basic (constitutively fluorescent) red fluorescent protein published in 2008, derived from Corynactis californica.
   2542..2582    -  terminator     rrnB T1 terminator (fragment): transcription terminator T1 from the E. coli rrnB gene
   2584..2699    -  ncRNA          5S rRNA: Accession: RF00001 - 5S ribosomal RNA
   2730..2754    +  CDS            KanR (fragment): aminoglycoside phosphotransferase; aph(3')-Ia; confers resistance to kanamycin in bacteria or G418 (Geneticin®) in eukaryotes
   2784..2880    +  promoter       AmpR promoter (fragment): bla
   2883..3692    +  CDS            KanR: aminoglycoside phosphotransferase; aph(3')-Ia; confers resistance to kanamycin in bacteria or G418 (Geneticin®) in eukaryotes
   3701..3774    +  promoter       lacI promoter (fragment): lacI
   3775..387     +  CDS            lacI (across the origin): LACI_ECOLI - Experimental evidence at protein level: Swiss-Prot protein existence level 1. Repressor of the lactose operon. Binds allolactose as an inducer. From Escherichia coli (strain K12).
>Addgene plasmid #108316 | p005-RFP-weak | addgene full sequence | sequence record 218822 | Addgene NGS Result
ATGCTGAATGAGGGCATCGTTCCCACTGCGATGCTGGTTGCCAACGATCAGATGGCGCTGGGCGCAATGC
GCGCCATTACCGAGTCCGGGCTGCGCGTTGGTGCGGATATCTCGGTAGTGGGATACGACGATACCGAAGA
TAGCTCATGTTATATCCCGCCGTTAACCACCATCAAACAGGATTTTCGCCTGCTGGGGCAAACCAGCGTG
GACCGCTTGCTGCAACTCTCTCAGGGCCAGGCGGTGAAGGGCAATCAGCTGTTGCCAGTCTCACTGGTGA
AAAGAAAAACCACCCTGGCGCCCAATACGCAAACCGCCTCTCCCCGCGCGTTGGCCGATTCATTAATGCA
GCTGGCACGACAGGTTTCCCGACTGGAAAGCGGGCAGTGACTCATGACCAAAATCCCTTAACGTGAGTTA
CGCGCGCGTCGTTCCACTGAGCGTCAGACCCCGTAGAAAAGATCAAAGGATCTTCTTGAGATCCTTTTTT
TCTGCGCGTAATCTGCTGCTTGCAAACAAAAAAACCACCGCTACCAGCGGTGGTTTGTTTGCCGGATCAA
GAGCTACCAACTCTTTTTCCGAAGGTAACTGGCTTCAGCAGAGCGCAGATACCAAATACTGTTCTTCTAG
TGTAGCCGTAGTTAGCCCACCACTTCAAGAACTCTGTAGCACCGCCTACATACCTCGCTCTGCTAATCCT
GTTACCAGTGGCTGCTGCCAGTGGCGATAAGTCGTGTCTTACCGGGTTGGACTCAAGACGATAGTTACCG
GATAAGGCGCAGCGGTCGGGCTGAACGGGGGGTTCGTGCACACAGCCCAGCTTGGAGCGAACGACCTACA
CCGAACTGAGATACCTACAGCGTGAGCTATGAGAAAGCGCCACGCTTCCCGAAGGGAGAAAGGCGGACAG
GTATCCGGTAAGCGGCAGGGTCGGAACAGGAGAGCGCACGAGGGAGCTTCCAGGGGGAAACGCCTGGTAT
CTTTATAGTCCTGTCGGGTTTCGCCACCTCTGACTTGAGCGTCGATTTTTGTGATGCTCGTCAGGGGGGC
GGAGCCTATGGAAAAACGCCAGCAACGCGGCCTTTTTACGGTTCCTGGCCTTTTGCTGGCCTTTTGCTCA
CATGTTCTTTCCTGCGTTATCCCCTGATTCTGTGGATAACCGTATTACCGCCTTTGAGTGAGCTGATACC
GCTCGCCGCAGCCGAACGACCGAGCGCAGCGAGTCAGTGAGCGAGGAAGCGGAAGGCGAGAGTAGGGAAC
TGCCAGGCATCAAACTAAGCAGAAGGCCCCTGACGGATGGCCTTTTTGCGTTTCTACAAACTCTTTCTGT
GTTGTAAAACGACGGCCAGTCTTAAGCTCGGGCCCCCTGGGCGGTTCTGATAACGAGTAATCGTTAATCC
GCAAATAACGTAAAAACCCGCTTCGGCGGGTTTTTTTATGGGGGGAGTTTAGGGAAAGAGCATTTGTCAG
AATATTTAAGGGCGCCTGTCACTTTGCTTGATATATGAGAATTATTTAACCTTATAAATGAGAAAAAAGC
AACGCACTTTAAATAAGATACGTTGCTTTTTCGATTGATGAACACCTATAATTAAACTATTCATCTATTA
TTTATGATTTTTTGTATATACAATATTTCTAGTTTGTTAAAGAGAATTAAGAAAATAAATCTCGAAAATA
ATAAAGGGAAAATCAGAAAAAGAGTATTGACTTCGCATCTTTTTGTACCTATAATGTGTGGAGGGCCCAA
GTTCACTTAAAAAGTGAGATCAACAATGAAAGCAATTTTCGTACTGAAACATCTTAATCATGCTGCGGAG
GGTTTCTAATGTCCCTGTCGAAACAAGTACTGCCACGTGATGTTCGCATGCGCTTTCATATGGATGGCTG
CGTTAATGGTCATCAGTTCATCATTGAGGGTGAAGGTACAGGCAAACCGTATGAGGGCAAGAAGATTCTG
AAACTGCGCGTGACGAAAGGTGGCCCGCTGCCGTTTGCGTTCGATATCCTGAGCTCTGTTTTTACTTACG
GTAACCGTTGTTTTTGCGATTATCCAGAGGACATGCCGGACTACTTTAAACAGAGCCTGCCGGAAGGTTA
CTCTTGGGAACGCACCCTGATGTTTGAGGATGGCGGTTGTGGTACGGCGAGCGCGCACATTAGTCTGGAT
AAGAACTGCTTCATTCACAATAGCACCTTCCATGGCGTCAATTTCCCGGCAGACGGTCCGGTCATGCAAA
AGAAAACGCTGAACTGGGAGCCGAGCAGCGAACTGATTACGGCGTGCGACGGTATCCTGAAAGGCGATGT
GACCATGTTTCTGTTGCTGGAAGGTGGCCACCGTCTTAAATGTCAGTTCACCACCAGCTACAAAGCCCAC
AAGGCAGTTAAGATTCCGCCGAATCACATTATCGAACACGTGCTTGTTAAAAAAGAGGTTGCCGACGGCT
TTCAGATCCAAGAGCATGCGGTCGCAAAGCACTTCACCGTCGACGTTAAAGAAACGTAACCCCAAGGGCG
ACACCCCCTAATTAGCCCGGGCGAAAGGCCCAGTCTTTCGACTGAGCCTTTCGTTTTATTTGATGCCTGG
CAGTTCCCTACTCTCGCATGGGGAGTCCCCACACTACCATCGGCGCTACGGCGTTTCACTTCTGAGTTCG
GCATGGGGTCAGGTGGGACCACCGCGCTACTGCCGCCAGGCAAACAAGGGGTGTTATGAGCCATATTCAG
GTATAAATGGGCTCGCGATAATGTTCAGAATTGGTTAATTGGTTGTAACACTGACCCCTATTTGTTTATT
TTTCTAAATACATTCAAATATGTATCCGCTCATGAGACAATAACCCTGATAAATGCTTCAATAATATTGA
AAAAGGAAGAATATGAGCCATATTCAACGGGAAACGTCGAGGCCGCGATTAAATTCCAACATGGATGCTG
ATTTATATGGGTATAAATGGGCTCGCGATAATGTCGGGCAATCAGGTGCGACAATCTATCGCTTGTATGG
GAAGCCCGATGCGCCAGAGTTGTTTCTGAAACATGGCAAAGGTAGCGTTGCCAATGATGTTACAGATGAG
ATGGTCAGACTAAACTGGCTGACGGAATTTATGCCACTTCCGACCATCAAGCATTTTATCCGTACTCCTG
ATGATGCATGGTTACTCACCACTGCGATCCCCGGAAAAACAGCGTTCCAGGTATTAGAAGAATATCCTGA
TTCAGGTGAAAATATTGTTGATGCGCTGGCAGTGTTCCTGCGCCGGTTGCACTCGATTCCTGTTTGTAAT
TGTCCTTTTAACAGCGATCGCGTATTTCGCCTCGCTCAGGCGCAATCACGAATGAATAACGGTTTGGTTG
ATGCGAGTGATTTTGATGACGAGCGTAATGGCTGGCCTGTTGAACAAGTCTGGAAAGAAATGCATAAACT
TTTGCCATTCTCACCGGATTCAGTCGTCACTCATGGTGATTTCTCACTTGATAACCTTATTTTTGACGAG
GGGAAATTAATAGGTTGTATTGATGTTGGACGAGTCGGAATCGCAGACCGATACCAGGATCTTGCCATCC
TATGGAACTGCCTCGGTGAGTTTTCTCCTTCATTACAGAAACGGCTTTTTCAAAAATATGGTATTGATAA
TCCTGATATGAATAAATTGCAATTTCATTTGATGCTCGATGAGTTTTTCTAAGCGGCGCGCCATCGAATG
GCGCAAAACCTTTCGCGGTATGGCATGATAGCGCCCGGAAGAGAGTCAATTCAGGGTGGTGAATATGAAA
CCAGTAACGTTATACGATGTCGCAGAGTATGCCGGTGTCTCTTATCAGACCGTTTCCCGCGTGGTGAACC
AGGCCAGCCACGTTTCTGCGAAAACGCGGGAAAAAGTGGAAGCGGCGATGGCGGAGCTGAATTACATTCC
CAACCGCGTGGCACAACAACTGGCGGGCAAACAGTCGTTGCTGATTGGCGTTGCCACCTCCAGTCTGGCC
CTGCACGCGCCGTCGCAAATTGTCGCGGCGATTAAATCTCGCGCCGATCAACTGGGTGCCAGCGTGGTGG
TGTCGATGGTAGAACGAAGCGGCGTCGAAGCCTGTAAAGCGGCGGTGCACAATCTTCTCGCGCAACGCGT
CAGTGGGCTGATCATTAACTATCCGCTGGATGACCAGGATGCCATTGCTGTGGAAGCTGCCTGCACTAAT
GTTCCGGCGTTATTTCTTGATGTCTCTGACCAGACACCCATCAACAGTATTATTTTCTCCCATGAGGACG
GTACGCGACTGGGCGTGGAGCATCTGGTCGCATTGGGTCACCAGCAAATCGCGCTGTTAGCGGGCCCATT
AAGTTCTGTCTCGGCGCGTCTGCGTCTGGCTGGCTGGCATAAATATCTCACTCGCAATCAAATTCAGCCG
ATAGCGGAACGGGAAGGCGACTGGAGTGCCATGTCCGGTTTTCAACAAACCATGCAA
